>Addgene plasmid #18078 | pGEX-2TK-WW-CR-d-ZZ-W3083F | addgene partial sequence | sequence record 23947 | 18078 with pGEX3'
CGAACGCGCGAGGCAGATCGTCAGTCAGTCACGATGAATTCAAGTTTCTGCAGCAGCCACTCTGTGCAGG
ACGGGCAGCCACACCATGGACTGGGGTTCCAGTCTCATCCAGTCTAGGAAGAGGGCCGCTTCGATCTCTG
GCTTATTATTAGCAAATTGGAAGCAGCTCCGGACACTTGGCTCAATGTTACTGCCCCCAAAGGATGCAAC
TTCACCCAACTGTCTTGGAATTTGGATAGAATCATGCAGAAGGAGGCCCAGCCTGCGCTGGTCACAAAAT
CCTGTTGAACTTGCCACTTGCTTGAAAAGGTATCTGTACTTGTCTTCCAAATGTGCTTTACACAGGGAAA
TGATGCCAGTTTTAAAAGACAGGACACGGATCCTCCCTGTTCGTCCCGTATCATAAACATTCAGCAGCCA
GTTCAGACACATATCCACGCAGAGAGGGACGTTGACCAAATTGTTGTGCTCTTGCTCCAGGCGGTCATAA
ATAGTGGTCAAACAATTAATAATCTGCAGGATATCCATGGGCTGGTCATTTTGCTTGAGGTTGTGCTGGT
CCAAGGCATCACATGCAGCTGACAGGCTCAAGAGATCCAAGCAAAGGCCCTCTGCATGTTTTCGGANTTT
CATGGCATCCTATAAGCTGAGAATCTGACATTATTCAGGTCAGCTAAAAGACTGGTAGAGCTCTGTCATT
TTGGATGTCAAGCANNTTGTGNANCCGGGGNAATNAGTAGGCATTGTTGAGAGAGNTCCTCCAGGACCTG
GAANCTGGAAAAATGTGNAGGTGACGNCCAAAAGCGCNAAAATCCGCGACA
