[The description below was written by a language model from this plasmid's Addgene catalogue record.]
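Description:
pGEX-2TK-WW-CR-d-ZZ-W3083F is a bacterial expression plasmid built on the pGEX-2TK backbone (about 5 kb without insert). It is designed to produce a fragment of human dystrophin (DMD) as a fusion to an N-terminal glutathione S-transferase (GST) tag supplied by the vector. It is maintained as a high-copy plasmid in E. coli under ampicillin selection. No feature table accompanies the record, so the promoter, origin and other backbone elements are not listed. pGEX-series vectors generally drive the GST fusion from an IPTG-inducible tac promoter. The 2TK version is known for a thrombin cleavage site and a protein kinase recognition site between GST and the insert, the latter allowing the purified protein to be radiolabelled in vitro.

The insert is roughly 800 bp, cloned between BamHI and EcoRI, and was generated from a partial human dystrophin cDNA. The construct name suggests that the fragment spans the WW domain and the adjoining cysteine-rich region with the ZZ domain deleted, but the record does not define these boundaries explicitly. The insert carries a point mutation, W3083F, which replaces the second conserved tryptophan of the WW domain with phenylalanine.

The associated publication examined the requirement for the EF-hand region in WW domain-mediated binding of dystrophin to beta-dystroglycan. In that context, the plasmid is suited to producing purified GST-fusion protein for in vitro binding assays. The W3083F protein would likely serve as a WW-domain mutant for comparison with the wild-type fragment, although the record does not state the mutation's effect on binding.
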