Addgene plasmid #18078: pGEX-2TK-WW-CR-d-ZZ-W3083F
Depositing lab: Marius Sudol. Depositing organization: Icahn School of Medicine at Mount Sinai. Publication: The WW domain of dystrophin requires EF-hands region to interact with beta-dystroglycan. Rentschler S, Linn H, Deininger K, Bedford MT, Espanel X, Sudol M. Biol Chem. 1999 Apr . 380(4):431-42. 10.1515/BC.1999.057 PubMed 10355629.
Backbone
  Vector backbone: pGEX-2TK (Pharmacia)
  Backbone manufacturer: Phramacia
  Backbone size w/o insert (bp): 4969
  Vector type: Bacterial Expression
Growth in bacteria
  Bacterial resistance: Ampicillin, 100 μg/mL
  Growth temperature: 37°C
  Growth strain: DH5alpha
  Copy number: High Copy
Gene/Insert
  Gene/Insert name: Dystrophin
  Species: H. sapiens (human)
  Insert size (bp): 800
  Mutation: Second conserved Tryptophan (W) of the WW domain at amino acid position 3083 was changed to Phenylalanine (F)
  GenBank ID: NM_004006
  Entrez Gene: DMD (a.k.a. BMD, CMD3B, DXS142, DXS164, DXS206, DXS230, DXS239, DXS268, DXS269, DXS270, DXS272, MRX85)
  Tag / fusion protein: GST (N terminal on backbone)
  Cloning method: Restriction Enzyme; 5′ cloning site BamHI (unknown if destroyed); 3′ cloning site EcoRI (unknown if destroyed)
  Sequencing primers: 5′ N/A
Resource information
  A portion of this plasmid was derived from a plasmid made by: We obtained the partial cDNA for human dystrophin from ATCC. That cDNA served as a template for generation of constructs we produced in pGEX2TK
Terms and licenses: Academic/Nonprofit Terms; Industry Terms: Not Available to Industry
How to cite: pGEX-2TK-WW-CR-d-ZZ-W3083F was a gift from Marius Sudol (Addgene plasmid # 18078 ; http://n2t.net/addgene:18078 ; RRID:Addgene_18078)
